>Addgene plasmid #77212 | PLK2 gRNA (BRDN0001145190) | addgene full sequence | sequence record 187328 | Addgene Assembled Sequence
CCCGGGTGCAAAGATGGATAAAGTTTTAAACAGAGAGGAATCTTTGCAGCTAATGGACCTTCTAGGTCTT
GAAAGGAGTGGGAATTGGCTCCGGTGCCCGTCAGTGGGCAGAGCGCACATCGCCCACAGTCCCCGAGAAG
TTGGGGGGAGGGGTCGGCAATTGATCCGGTGCCTAGAGAAGGTGGCGCGGGGTAAACTGGGAAAGTGATG
TCGTGTACTGGCTCCGCCTTTTTCCCGAGGGTGGGGGAGAACCGTATATAAGTGCAGTAGTCGCCGTGAA
CGTTCTTTTTCGCAACGGGTTTGCCGCCAGAACACAGGTAAGTGCCGTGTGTGGTTCCCGCGGGCCTGGC
CTCTTTACGGGTTATGGCCCTTGCGTGCCTTGAATTACTTCCACCTGGCTGCAGTACGTGATTCTTGATC
CCGAGCTTCGGGTTGGAAGTGGGTGGGAGAGTTCGAGGCCTTGCGCTTAAGGAGCCCCTTCGCCTCGTGC
TTGAGTTGAGGCCTGGCCTGGGCGCTGGGGCCGCCGCGTGCGAATCTGGTGGCACCTTCGCGCCTGTCTC
GCTGCTTTCGATAAGTCTCTAGCCATTTAAAATTTTTGATGACCTGCTGCGACGCTTTTTTTCTGGCAAG
ATAGTCTTGTAAATGCGGGCCAAGATCTGCACACTGGTATTTCGGTTTTTGGGGCCGCGGGCGGCGACGG
GGCCCGTGCGTCCCAGCGCACATGTTCGGCGAGGCGGGGCCTGCGAGCGCGGCCACCGAGAATCGGACGG
GGGTAGTCTCAAGCTGGCCGGCCTGCTCTGGTGCCTGGCCTCGCGCCGCCGTGTATCGCCCCGCCCTGGG
CGGCAAGGCTGGCCCGGTCGGCACCAGTTGCGTGAGCGGAAAGATGGCCGCTTCCCGGCCCTGCTGCAGG
GAGCTCAAAATGGAGGACGCGGCGCTCGGGAGAGCGGGCGGGTGAGTCACCCACACAAAGGAAAAGGGCC
TTTCCGTCCTCAGCCGTCGCTTCATGTGACTCCACGGAGTACCGGGCGCCGTCCAGGCACCTCGATTAGT
TCTCGAGCTTTTGGAGTACGTCGTCTTTAGGTTGGGGGGAGGGGTTTTATGCGATGGAGTTTCCCCACAC
TGAGTGGGTGGAGACTGAAGTTAGGCCAGCTTGGCACTTGATGTAATTCTCCTTGGAATTTGCCCTTTTT
GAGTTTGGATCTTGGTTCATTCTCAAGCCTCAGACAGTGGTTCAAAGTTTTTTTCTTCCATTTCAGGTGT
CGTGACGTACGGCCACCATGACCGAGTACAAGCCCACGGTGCGCCTCGCCACCCGCGACGACGTCCCCAG
GGCCGTACGCACCCTCGCCGCCGCGTTCGCCGACTACCCCGCCACGCGCCACACCGTCGATCCGGACCGC
CACATCGAGCGGGTCACCGAGCTGCAAGAACTCTTCCTCACGCGCGTCGGGCTCGACATCGGCAAGGTGT
GGGTCGCGGACGACGGCGCCGCCGTGGCGGTCTGGACCACGCCGGAGAGCGTCGAAGCGGGGGCGGTGTT
CGCCGAGATCGGCCCGCGCATGGCCGAGTTGAGCGGTTCCCGGCTGGCCGCGCAGCAACAGATGGAAGGC
CTCCTGGCGCCGCACCGGCCCAAGGAGCCCGCGTGGTTCCTGGCCACCGTCGGAGTCTCGCCCGACCACC
AGGGCAAGGGTCTGGGCAGCGCCGTCGTGCTCCCCGGAGTGGAGGCGGCCGAGCGCGCCGGGGTGCCCGC
CTTCCTGGAGACCTCCGCGCCCCGCAACCTCCCCTTCTACGAGCGGCTCGGCTTCACCGTCACCGCCGAC
GTCGAGGTGCCCGAAGGACCGCGCACCTGGTGCATGACCCGCAAGCCCGGTGCCTGAACGCGTTAAGTCG
ACAATCAACCTCTGGATTACAAAATTTGTGAAAGATTGACTGGTATTCTTAACTATGTTGCTCCTTTTAC
GCTATGTGGATACGCTGCTTTAATGCCTTTGTATCATGCTATTGCTTCCCGTATGGCTTTCATTTTCTCC
TCCTTGTATAAATCCTGGTTGCTGTCTCTTTATGAGGAGTTGTGGCCCGTTGTCAGGCAACGTGGCGTGG
TGTGCACTGTGTTTGCTGACGCAACCCCCACTGGTTGGGGCATTGCCACCACCTGTCAGCTCCTTTCCGG
GACTTTCGCTTTCCCCCTCCCTATTGCCACGGCGGAACTCATCGCCGCCTGCCTTGCCCGCTGCTGGACA
GGGGCTCGGCTGTTGGGCACTGACAATTCCGTGGTGTTGTCGGGGAAATCATCGTCCTTTCCTTGGCTGC
TCGCCTGTGTTGCCACCTGGATTCTGCGCGGGACGTCCTTCTGCTACGTCCCTTCGGCCCTCAATCCAGC
GGACCTTCCTTCCCGCGGCCTGCTGCCGGCTCTGCGGCCTCTTCCGCGTCTTCGCCTTCGCCCTCAGACG
AGTCGGATCTCCCTTTGGGCCGCCTCCCCGCGTCGACTTTAAGACCAATGACTTACAAGGCAGCTGTAGA
TCTTAGCCACTTTTTAAAAGAAAAGGGGGGACTGGAAGGGCTAATTCACTCCCAACGAAGACAAGATCTG
CTTTTTGCTTGTACTGGGTCTCTCTGGTTAGACCAGATCTGAGCCTGGGAGCTCTCTGGCTAACTAGGGA
ACCCACTGCTTAAGCCTCAATAAAGCTTGCCTTGAGTGCTTCAAGTAGTGTGTGCCCGTCTGTTGTGTGA
CTCTGGTAACTAGAGATCCCTCAGACCCTTTTAGTCAGTGTGGAAAATCTCTAGCAGTACGTATAGTAGT
TCATGTCATCTTATTATTCAGTATTTATAACTTGCAAAGAAATGAATATCAGAGAGTGAGAGGAACTTGT
TTATTGCAGCTTATAATGGTTACAAATAAAGCAATAGCATCACAAATTTCACAAATAAAGCATTTTTTTC
ACTGCATTCTAGTTGTGGTTTGTCCAAACTCATCAATGTATCTTATCATGTCTGGCTCTAGCTATCCCGC
CCCTAACTCCGCCCATCCCGCCCCTAACTCCGCCCAGTTCCGCCCATTCTCCGCCCCATGGCTGACTAAT
TTTTTTTATTTATGCAGAGGCCGAGGCCGCCTCGGCCTCTGAGCTATTCCAGAAGTAGTGAGGAGGCTTT
TTTGGAGGCCTAGGGACGTACCCAATTCGCCCTATAGTGAGTCGTATTACGCGCGCTCACTGGCCGTCGT
TTTACAACGTCGTGACTGGGAAAACCCTGGCGTTACCCAACTTAATCGCCTTGCAGCACATCCCCCTTTC
GCCAGCTGGCGTAATAGCGAAGAGGCCCGCACCGATCGCCCTTCCCAACAGTTGCGCAGCCTGAATGGCG
AATGGG
[124 nt withheld, positions 3367-3490]
C
[91 nt withheld, positions 3492-3582]
A
[49 nt withheld, positions 3584-3632]
CCTTTGACGTTGGAGTCCACGTTCTTT
[37 nt withheld, positions 3660-3696]
ACCCTATCTCGGTCTATTCTTTTGATTTATAAGGGATTTTGCCGATTTCGGCCTATTGGTTAAAAAATGA
GCTGATTTAACAAAAATTTAACGCGAATTTTAACAAAATATTAACGCTTACAATTTAGGTGGCACTTTTC
GGGGAAATGTGCGCGGAACCCCTATTTGTTTATTTTTCTAAATACATTCAAATATGTATCCGCTCATGAG
ACAATAACCCTGATAAATGCTTCAATAATATTGAAAAAGGAAGAGTATGAGTATTCAACATTTCCGTGTC
GCCCTTATTCCCTTTTTTGCGGCATTTTGCCTTCCTGTTTTTGCTCACCCAGAAACGCTGGTGAAAGTAA
AAGATGCTGAAGATCAGTTGGGTGCACGAGTGGGTTACATCGAACTGGATCTCAACAGCGGTAAGATCCT
TGAGAGTTTTCGCCCCGAAGAACGTTTTCCAATGATGAGCACTTTTAAAGTTCTGCTATGTGGCGCGGTA
TTATCCCGTATTGACGCCGGGCAAGAGCAACTCGGTCGCCGCATACACTATTCTCAGAATGACTTGGTTG
AGTACTCACCAGTCACAGAAAAGCATCTTACGGATGGCATGACAGTAAGAGAATTATGCAGTGCTGCCAT
AACCATGAGTGATAACACTGCGGCCAACTTACTTCTGACAACGATCGGAGGACCGAAGGAGCTAACCGCT
TTTTTGCACAACATGGGGGATCATGTAACTCGCCTTGATCGTTGGGAACCGGAGCTGAATGAAGCCATAC
CAAACGACGAGCGTGACACCACGATGCCTGTAGCAATGGCAACAACGTTGCGCAAACTATTAACTGGCGA
ACTACTTACTCTAGCTTCCCGGCAACAATTAATAGACTGGATGGAGGCGGATAAAGTTGCAGGACCACTT
CTGCGCTCGGCCCTTCCGGCTGGCTGGTTTATTGCTGATAAATCTGGAGCCGGTGAGCGTGGGTCTCGCG
GTATCATTGCAGCACTGGGGCCAGATGGTAAGCCCTCCCGTATCGTAGTTATCTACACGACGGGGAGTCA
GGCAACTATGGATGAACGAAATAGACAGATCGCTGAGATAGGTGCCTCACTGATTAAGCATTGGTAACTG
TCAGACCAAGTTTACTCATATATACTTTAGATTGATTTAAAACTTCATTTTTAATTTAAAAGGATCTAGG
TGAAGATCCTTTTTGATAATCTCATGACCAAAATCCCTTAACGTGAGTTTTCGTTCCACTGAGCGTCAGA
CCCCGTAGAAAAGATCAAAGGATCTTCTTGAGATCCTTTTTTTCTGCGCGTAATCTGCTGCTTGCAAACA
AAAAAACCACCGCTACCAGCGGTGGTTTGTTTGCCGGATCAAGAGCTACCAACTCTTTTTCCGAAGGTAA
CTGGCTTCAGCAGAGCGCAGATACCAAATACTGTTCTTCTAGTGTAGCCGTAGTTAGGCCACCACTTCAA
GAACTCTGTAGCACCGCCTACATACCTCGCTCTGCTAATCCTGTTACCAGTGGCTGCTGCCAGTGGCGAT
AAGTCGTGTCTTACCGGGTTGGACTCAAGACGATAGTTACCGGATAAGGCGCAGCGGTCGGGCTGAACGG
GGGGTTCGTGCACACAGCCCAGCTTGGAGCGAACGACCTACACCGAACTGAGATACCTACAGCGTGAGCT
ATGAGAAAGCGCCACGCTTCCCGAAGGGAGAAAGGCGGACAGGTATCCGGTAAGCGGCAGGGTCGGAACA
GGAGAGCGCACGAGGGAGCTTCCAGGGGGAAACGCCTGGTATCTTTATAGTCCTGTCGGGTTTCGCCACC
TCTGACTTGAGCGTCGATTTTTGTGATGCTCGTCAGGGGGGCGGAGCCTATGGAAAAACGCCAGCAACGC
GGCCTTTTTACGGTTCCTGGCCTTTTGCTGGCCTTTTGCTCACATGTTCTTTCCTGCGTTATCCCCTGAT
TCTGTGGATAACCGTATTACCGCCTTTGAGTGAGCTGATACCGCTCGCCGCAGCCGAACGACCGAGCGCA
GCGAGTCAGTGAGCGAGGAAGCGGAAGAGCGCCCAATACGCAAACCGCCTCTCCCCGCGCGTTGGCCGAT
TCATTAATGCAGCTGGCACGACAGGTTTCCCGACTGGAAAGCGGGCAGTGAGCGCAACGCAATTAATGTG
AGTTAGCTCACTCATTAGGCACCCCAGGCTTTACACTTTATGCTTCCGGCTCGTATGTTGTGTGGAATTG
TGAGCGGATAACAATTTCACACAGGAAACAGCTATGACCATGATTACGCCAAGCGCGCAATTAACCCTCA
CTAAAGGGAACAAAAGCTGGAGCTGCAAGCTTAATGTAGTCTTATGCAATACTCTTGTAGTCTTGCAACA
TGGTAACGATGAGTTAGCAACATGCCTTACAAGGAGAGAAAAAGCACCGTGCATGCCGATTGGTGGAAGT
AAGGTGGTACGATCGTGCCTTATTAGGAAGGCAACAGACGGGTCTGACATGGATTGGACGAACCACTGAA
TTGCCGCATTGCAGAGATATTGTATTTAAGTGCCTAGCTCGATACATAAACGGGTCTCTCTGGTTAGACC
AGATCTGAGCCTGGGAGCTCTCTGGCTAACTAGGGAACCCACTGCTTAAGCCTCAATAAAGCTTGCCTTG
AGTGCTTCAAGTAGTGTGTGCCCGTCTGTTGTGTGACTCTGGTAACTAGAGATCCCTCAGACCCTTTTAG
TCAGTGTGGAAAATCTCTAGCAGTGGCGCCCGAACAGGGACTTGAAAGCGAAAGGGAAACCAGAGGAGCT
CTCTCGACGCAGGACTCGGCTTGCTGAAGCGCGCACGGCAAGAGGCGAGGGGCGGCGACTGGTGAGTACG
CCAAAAATTTTGACTAGCGGAGGCTAGAAGGAGAGAGATGGGTGCGAGAGCGTCAGTATTAAGCGGGGGA
GAATTAGATCGCGATGGGAAAAAATTCGGTTAAGGCCAGGGGGAAAGAAAAAATATAAATTAAAACATAT
AGTATGGGCAAGCAGGGAGCTAGAACGATTCGCAGTTAATCCTGGCCTGTTAGAAACATCAGAAGGCTGT
AGACAAATACTGGGACAGCTACAACCATCCCTTCAGACAGGATCAGAAGAACTTAGATCATTATATAATA
CAGTAGCAACCCTCTATTGTGTGCATCAAAGGATAGAGATAAAAGACACCAAGGAAGCTTTAGACAAGAT
AGAGGAAGAGCAAAACAAAAGTAAGACCACCGCACAGCAAGCGGCCGCTGATCTTCAGACCTGGAGGAGG
AGATATGAGGGACAATTGGAGAAGTGAATTATATAAATATAAAGTAGTAAAAATTGAACCATTAGGAGTA
GCACCCACCAAGGCAAAGAGAAGAGTGGTGCAGAGAGAAAAAAGAGCAGTGGGAATAGGAGCTTTGTTCC
TTGGGTTCTTGGGAGCAGCAGGAAGCACTATGGGCGCAGCGTCAATGACGCTGACGGTACAGGCCAGACA
ATTATTGTCTGGTATAGTGCAGCAGCAGAACAATTTGCTGAGGGCTATTGAGGCGCAACAGCATCTGTTG
CAACTCACAGTCTGGGGCATCAAGCAGCTCCAGGCAAGAATCCTGGCTGTGGAAAGATACCTAAAGGATC
AACAGCTCCTGGGGATTTGGGGTTGCTCTGGAAAACTCATTTGCACCACTGCTGTGCCTTGGAATGCTAG
TTGGAGTAATAAATCTCTGGAACAGATTTGGAATCACACGACCTGGATGGAGTGGGACAGAGAAATTAAC
AATTACACAAGCTTAATACACTCCTTAATTGAAGAATCGCAAAACCAGCAAGAAAAGAATGAACAAGAAT
TATTGGAATTAGATAAATGGGCAAGTTTGTGGAATTGGTTTAACATAACAAATTGGCTGTGGTATATAAA
ATTATTCATAATGATAGTAGGAGGCTTGGTAGGTTTAAGAATAGTTTTTGCTGTACTTTCTATAGTGAAT
AGAGTTAGGCAGGGATATTCACCATTATCGTTTCAGACCCACCTCCCAACCCCGAGGGGACCCAGAGAGG
GCCTATTTCCCATGATTCCTTCATATTTGCATATACGATACAAGGCTGTTAGAGAGATAATTAGAATTAA
TTTGACTGTAAACACAAAGATATTAGTACAAAATACGTGACGTAGAAAGTAATAATTTCTTGGGTAGTTT
GCAGTTTTAAAATTATGTTTTAAAATGGACTATCATATGCTTACCGTAACTTGAAAGTATTTCGATTTCT
TGGCTTTATATATCTTGTGGAAAGGACGAAACACCGTATGTTGTCCAAAAACCCAGGTTTTAGAGCTAGA
AATAGCAAGTTAAAATAAGGCTAGTCCGTTATCAACTTGAAAAAGTGGCACCGAGTCGGTGCTTTTTTAA
GCTTGGCGTAACTAGATCTTGAGACAAATGGCAGTATTCATCCACAATTTTAAAAGAAAAGGGGGGATTG
GGGGGTACAGTGCAGGGGAAAGAATAGTAGACATAATAGCAACAGACATACAAACTAAAGAATTACAAAA
ACAAATTACAAAAATTCAAAATTTTCGGGTTTATTACAGGGACAGCAGAGATCCACTTTGGCGCCGGCTC
GAGGGGG
Features (pLannotate 1.2.2; 29 found; start..end, strand, type, name):
     14..80      +  CDS            small t antigen (fragment): SV40 (simian virus 40) small t antigen
    106..317     +  promoter       EF-1α core promoter: core promoter for human elongation factor EF-1α
    318..1256    +  intron         EF-1α intron A: intron upstream of the start codon of human EF-1α
   1278..1877    +  CDS            PuroR (fragment): puromycin N-acetyltransferase; pac from Streptomyces; confers resistance to puromycin
   1893..2481    +  misc_feature   WPRE: woodchuck hepatitis virus posttranscriptional regulatory element
   2532..2551    +  misc_feature   cPPT/CTS (fragment): central polypurine tract and central termination sequence of HIV-1
   2553..2786    +  LTR            3' LTR (ΔU3): self-inactivating 3' long terminal repeat (LTR) from HIV-1
   2864..2985    +  polyA_signal   SV40 poly(A) signal: SV40 polyadenylation signal
   3025..3160    +  rep_origin     SV40 ori: SV40 origin of replication
   3181..3199    -  promoter       T7 promoter: promoter for bacteriophage T7 RNA polymerase
   3207..3362    +  CDS            lacZα (fragment): LacZα fragment of β-galactosidase; lacZ fragment
   3367..3795    +  rep_origin     f1 ori (sequence partly withheld): f1 bacteriophage origin of replication; arrow indicates direction of (+) strand synthesis
   3848..3952    +  promoter       AmpR promoter: bla
   3953..4813    +  CDS            AmpR: β-lactamase; bla; confers resistance to ampicillin, carbenicillin, and related antibiotics
   4984..5572    +  rep_origin     ori: high-copy-number ColE1/pMB1/pBR322/pUC origin of replication
   5755..5847    +  CDS            lacI (fragment): lac repressor; lacI; The lac repressor binds to the lac operator to inhibit transcription in E. coli. This inhibition can be relieved by adding lactose or isopropyl-β-D-thiogalactopyranoside (IPTG).
   5860..5881    +  protein_bind   CAP binding site: CAP binding activates transcription in the presence of cAMP. E. coli catabolite activator protein
   5896..5926    +  promoter       lac promoter: promoter for the E. coli lac operon
   5934..5950    +  protein_bind   lac operator: The lac repressor binds to the lac operator to inhibit transcription in E. coli. This inhibition can be relieved by adding lactose or isopropyl-β-D-thiogalactopyranoside (IPTG). lac repressor encoded by lacI
   5995..6013    +  promoter       T3 promoter: promoter for bacteriophage T3 RNA polymerase
   6041..6267    +  promoter       RSV promoter: Rous sarcoma virus enhancer/promoter
   6268..6448    +  LTR            5' LTR (truncated): truncated 5' long terminal repeat (LTR) from HIV-1
   6495..6620    +  misc_feature   HIV-1 Ψ: packaging signal of human immunodeficiency virus type 1
   6604..6967    +  CDS            HIV-1 gag (fragment): gag protein from human immunodeficiency virus 1; gag
   7113..7346    +  misc_feature   RRE: The Rev response element (RRE) of HIV-1 allows for Rev-dependent mRNA export from the nucleus to the cytoplasm.
   7723..7749    +  CDS            Rev (fragment): human immunodeficiency virus 1 (HIV-1) Rev protein; rev; enhances nuclear export of unspliced and incompletely spliced viral mRNAs
   7753..7993    +  promoter       U6 promoter: RNA polymerase III promoter for human U6 snRNA
   8023..8098    +  misc_RNA       gRNA scaffold: guide RNA scaffold for the Streptococcus pyogenes CRISPR/Cas9 system
   8154..8271    +  misc_feature   cPPT/CTS: central polypurine tract and central termination sequence of HIV-1
