[The description below was written by a language model from this plasmid's Addgene catalogue record and pLannotate feature annotations shown in this document.]
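Description:
PLK2 gRNA (BRDN0001145190) is a third-generation lentiviral CRISPR guide plasmid built on the lentiGuide-Puro backbone and designed to target human PLK2 (also known as SNK), a polo-like kinase. It is maintained in E. coli as a high-copy plasmid through a ColE1/pUC-type origin with ampicillin selection from the β-lactamase gene. The backbone also carries an f1 origin, an SV40 origin and poly(A) signal, and remnants of lac and phage-promoter cloning sequences that play no part in the payload.

The transfer cassette is driven by an RSV promoter fused to a truncated HIV-1 5' LTR, which makes genomic RNA production Tat-independent. It is followed by the Ψ packaging signal with a partial gag sequence, the Rev response element for nuclear export of the unspliced viral RNA, and a self-inactivating ΔU3 3' LTR. Within this unit, a human U6 RNA polymerase III promoter expresses the PLK2-specific spacer joined to the Streptococcus pyogenes Cas9 guide RNA scaffold. A cPPT/CTS element lies downstream of this to aid nuclear import of the viral genome. A separate EF-1α core promoter with its intron A drives puromycin N-acetyltransferase, allowing selection of transduced mammalian cells, and a WPRE enhances transcript expression.

The plasmid does not encode Cas9, so it must be used with a separate Cas9 vector or in cells that already express the nuclease. The guide was designed against two PLK2 reference transcripts and belongs to a human kinome gRNA collection generated with optimised sgRNA design rules. Its typical use is knockout of PLK2 in human cells.
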