Addgene plasmid #77212: PLK2 gRNA (BRDN0001145190)
Purpose: 3rd generation lentiviral gRNA plasmid targeting human PLK2
Depositing lab: John Doench & David Root. Depositing organization: Broad Institute. Publication: Optimized sgRNA design to maximize activity and minimize off-target effects of CRISPR-Cas9. Doench JG, Fusi N, Sullender M, Hegde M, Vaimberg EW, Donovan KF, Smith I, Tothova Z, Wilen C, Orchard R, Virgin HW, Listgarten J, Root DE. Nat Biotechnol. 2016 Jan 18. doi: 10.1038/nbt.3437. PubMed 26780180.
Backbone
  Vector backbone: lentiGuide-Puro
  Backbone manufacturer: Zhang Lab (Addgene plasmid # 52963)
  Vector type: Mammalian Expression, Lentiviral, CRISPR
  Selectable markers: Puromycin
Growth in bacteria
  Bacterial resistance: Ampicillin, 100 μg/mL
  Growth temperature: 37°C
  Growth strain: DH5alpha
  Copy number: High Copy
Gene/Insert
  Gene/Insert name: PLK2 (alt names: PLK2; NM_001252226.1)
  gRNA/shRNA sequence: TATGTTGTCCAAAAACCCAG
  Species: H. sapiens (human)
  Entrez Gene: PLK2 (a.k.a. SNK, hPlk2, hSNK)
  Promoter: hU6
  Cloning method: Unknown
  Sequencing primers: 5′ U6-F; 3′ pS2-R
Terms and licenses: Academic/Nonprofit Terms; Industry Terms: Not Available to Industry
Depositor comments: The gRNA was designed to target the following Genbank reference sequence(s): NM_001252226.1,NM_006622.3. Note that this plasmid does NOT contain Cas9. It should be used in conjunction with lentiCas9-Blast (Addgene #52962) or otherwise with cell lines already expressing Cas9. Browse the full kinome gRNA library at http://www.addgene.org/pooled-library/broadgpp-human-kinome/ or visit http://www.broadinstitute.org/rnai/public/ for detailed protocols and information.
How to cite: PLK2 gRNA (BRDN0001145190) was a gift from John Doench & David Root (Addgene plasmid # 77212 ; http://n2t.net/addgene:77212 ; RRID:Addgene_77212)
