>Addgene plasmid #77212 | PLK2 gRNA (BRDN0001145190) | depositor partial sequence | sequence record 144672 | Target Sequence
TATGTTGTCCAAAAACCCAG
