>Addgene plasmid #77212 | PLK2 gRNA (BRDN0001145190) | addgene partial sequence | sequence record 187327 | hU6-F
GTAGAAAGTAATAATTTCTTGGGTAGTTTGCAGTTTTAAAATTATGTTTTAAAATGGACTATCATATGCT
TACCGTAACTTGAAAGTATTTCGATTTCTTGGCTTTATATATCTTGTGGAAAGGACGAAACACCGTATGT
TGTCCAAAAACCCAGGTTTTAGAGCTAGAAATAGCAAGTTAAAATAAGGCTAGTCCGTTATCAACTTGAA
AAAGTGGCACCGAGTCGGTGCTTTTTTAAGCTTGGCGTAACTAGATCTTGAGACAAATGGCAGTATTCAT
CCACAATTTTAAAAGAAAAGGGGGGATTGGGGGGTACAGTGCAGGGGAAAGAATAGTAGACATAATAGCA
ACAGACATACAAACTAAAGAATTACAAAAACAAATTACAAAAATTCAAAATTTTCGGGTTTATTACAGGG
ACAGCAGAGATCCACTTTGGCGCCGGCTCGAGGGGGCCCGGGTGCAAAGATGGATAAAGTTTTAAACAGA
GAGGAATCTTTGCAGCTAATGGACCTTCTAGGTCTTGAAAGGAGTGGGAATTGGCTCCGGTGCCCGTCAG
TGGGCAGAGC
